Addgene plasmid #17067: ZE25 Stbm-pCS2+
Depositing lab: Randall Moon. Depositing organization: University of Washington. Publication: The planar cell-polarity gene stbm regulates cell behaviour and cell fate in vertebrate embryos. Park M, Moon RT. Nat Cell Biol. 2002 Jan;4(1):20-5. 10.1038/ncb716 PubMed 11780127.
Backbone
  Vector backbone: pCS2+
  Backbone size w/o insert (bp): 4100
  Vector type: Zebrafish Expression
Growth in bacteria
  Bacterial resistance: Ampicillin, 100 μg/mL
  Growth temperature: 37°C
  Growth strain: DH5alpha
  Copy number: Unknown
Gene/Insert
  Gene/Insert name: Stbm (alt name: strabismus)
  Species: D. rerio (zebrafish)
  Entrez Gene: vangl2 (a.k.a. stbm, tri, vang)
  Cloning method: Restriction Enzyme; 5′ cloning site EcoRI (unknown if destroyed); 3′ cloning site XbaI (unknown if destroyed)
  Sequencing primers: 5′ SP6
Terms and licenses: Academic/Nonprofit Terms; Industry Terms: Not Available to Industry
Depositor comments: Wild type zebrafish strabismus (amino acids 1-526, WT) as an EcoR1-Xba insert. For Sense RNA: linearize with ASP 718 and transcribe with SP6 polymerase. Plasmid History: Species of Sequence Origin: Zebrafish. Reference: M. Park and R. Moon, Nature Cell Biology 4, 20-25, 2002. (PMID: 11780127)
How to cite: ZE25 Stbm-pCS2+ was a gift from Randall Moon (Addgene plasmid # 17067 ; http://n2t.net/addgene:17067 ; RRID:Addgene_17067)
