[The description below was written by a language model from this plasmid's Addgene catalogue record.]
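Description:
ZE25 Stbm-pCS2+ is a zebrafish expression plasmid built on the pCS2+ backbone (about 4.1 kb without insert), a vector widely used in zebrafish and Xenopus embryology both for direct expression and as a template for synthetic mRNA. It is propagated in E. coli under ampicillin selection; the record lists the copy number as unknown, and no feature table is provided, so individual backbone elements are not itemised. In general, pCS2+ places its polylinker downstream of a CMV-derived promoter and an SP6 phage promoter and upstream of an SV40 polyadenylation signal. The record itself confirms only the SP6 promoter, which is used for both sequencing and transcription.

The insert is the wild-type zebrafish strabismus coding sequence (Stbm, gene symbol vangl2, also known as tri or vang), encoding amino acids 1–526, cloned as an EcoRI–XbaI fragment. No epitope tags, fusions or mutations are recorded. Vangl2/Strabismus is a core component of the planar cell-polarity pathway. According to the depositor's notes, sense RNA is made by linearising the plasmid downstream of the insert and transcribing from the SP6 promoter, which fits the usual use of such constructs: producing mRNA for microinjection into early embryos for gain-of-function or rescue experiments. The associated study examined how stbm regulates cell behaviour and cell fate in vertebrate embryos, and this wild-type construct presumably served as the full-length expression reagent in that work.
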