>Addgene plasmid #17067 | ZE25 Stbm-pCS2+ | addgene partial sequence | sequence record 22872 | SP6 5'-ATTTAGGTGACACTATAG-3'
GATTTCGAATTTCCATGGGATAACGAGTCGCAGTACTCAGGCTATTCATACAAGTCTTCACACTCACGCA
GCTCTCGCAAACACAGGGACAGGAGAGACAGACATCGCTCTAAAAGCAGAGACAGCAGCAGCAGAGGAGA
CAAATCTGTGACCATCCAGGCTCCTGGAGAACCACTGCTGGACGCCGAGTCCACACGCGGAGATGATCGG
GATGATAACTGGGGTGAAACCACGACTGTGGTGACGGGGACGTCGGAGCACAGCGTCTCCAATGAGGACC
TGACGCGGGCCTCTAAAGAGCTGGAGGACTCGTCCCCGCTGGAATGCCGTCGTTTCGCTGGGCCGATCGT
GAGCGGGGTGCTGGGTCTGTTCGCTCTGCTGACGCCGCTGGCTTTCCTTCTGCTGCCGCAGCTGCTGTGG
CGAGATTCCCTGGAGCCCTGCGGGACGCCCTGTGAGGGCCTGTATGTGTCTCTGGCCTTCAAGCTGCTGG
TGCTGCTGATCTCGTCCTGGGCCCTGTTCTTGCGGCCGTCTCGCTCCACGCTGCCGCGCTTCTTCGTCTT
CCGCTGCCTGCTCATGGCGCTGGTCTTCCTCTTCGTGGCCTCCTACTGGCTGTTCTACGGCGTGCGGGTG
CTGGAACCCAGAGAGCGCGACTACAGGGGCATTGTGGGATATGCGGTGTCGCTGGTGGACGCGCTGCTTT
TCATCCAGTATCTGGCGCTGGTGCTGCTGGAGGTTCGACACCTCAGGCCGGCCTTCTGTCTCAAAGTGGT
GCGCACCACCGACGGGGCCAGCCGCTTCTA
